>Addgene plasmid #63852 | AEB-DNT3 | depositor full sequence | sequence record 106575 | Full Sequence
TACGTGCCGATCAACGTCTCATTTTCGCCAGATATCCTCGAGCGCGGAATTCCCTAGGGGATCCTTGACA
GCTAGCTCAGTCCTAGGGACTATGCTAGCTCTAGAGGCTAAATTAGCACTACTTTCCAGCTCGGTACCAT
AACACAAGTGGTAGACTATTCTCTGGTACGTGCGCCCCCGGCCGTATTACGGGAGCACGCCGGCTAAGGG
TCGTAGCACCTAGAGGAGGTCAAATATGGCGAGCTCTGAAGACGTTATCAAAGAGTTCATGCGTTTCAAA
GTTCGTATGGAAGGTTCCGTTAACGGTCACGAGTTCGAAATCGAAGGTGAAGGTGAAGGTCGTCCGTACG
AAGGTACCCAGACCGCTAAACTGAAAGTTACCAAAGGTGGTCCGCTGCCGTTCGCTTGGGACATCCTGTC
CCCGCAGTTCCAGTACGGTTCCAAAGCTTACGTTAAACACCCGGCTGACATCCCGGACTACCTGAAACTG
TCCTTCCCGGAAGGTTTCAAATGGGAACGTGTTATGAACTTCGAAGACGGTGGTGTTGTTACCGTTACCC
AGGACTCCTCCCTGCAAGACGGTGAGTTCATCTACAAAGTTAAACTGCGTGGTACCAACTTCCCGTCCGA
CGGTCCGGTTATGCAGAAAAAAACCATGGGTTGGGAAGCTTCCACCGAACGTATGTACCCGGAAGACGGT
GCTCTGAAAGGTGAAATCAAAATGCGTCTGAAACTGAAAGACGGTGGTCACTACGACGCTGAAGTTAAAA
CCACCTACATGGCTAAAAAACCGGTTCAGCTGCCGGGTGCTTACAAAACCGACATCAAACTGGACATCAC
CTCCCACAACGAAGACTACACCATCGTTGAACAGTACGAACGTGCTGAAGGTCGTCACTCCACCGGTGCT
TAATAAGGCCGGCCGTGCTAGTGTAGATCGCTACTAGAGCCAGGCATCAAATAAAACGAAAGGCTCAGTC
GAAAGACTGGGCCTTTCGTTTTATCTGTTGTTTGTCGGTGAACGCTCTCTACTAGAGTCACACTGGCTCA
CCTTCGGGTGGGCCTTTCTGCGTTTATACAATTGACTAGTCTGCAGAAAAGCGGCCGCGGCATCAAATAA
AACGAAAGGCTCAGTCGAAAGACTGGGCCTTTCGTTTTATCTGTTGTTTGTCGGTGAACGCTCTCCTGAG
TAGGACAAATCCGCCGCCCTAGAGCATGCGCGTTCGGCTGCGGCGAGCGGTATCAGCTCACTCAAAGGCG
GTAATACGGTTATCCACAGAATCAGGGGATAACGCAGGAAAGAACATGTGAGCAAAAGGCCAGCAAAAGG
CCAGGAACCGTAAAAAGGCCGCGTTGCTGGCGTTTTTCCATAGGCTCCGCCCCCCTGACGAGCATCACAA
AAATCGACGCTCAAGTCAGAGGTGGCGAAACCCGACAGGACTATAAAGATACCAGGCGTTTCCCCCTGGA
AGCTCCCTCGTGCGCTCTCCTGTTCCGACCCTGCCGCTTACCGGATACCTGTCCGCCTTTCTCCCTTCGG
GAAGCGTGGCGCTTTCTCATAGCTCACGCTGTAGGTATCTCAGTTCGGTGTAGGTCGTTCGCTCCAAGCT
GGGCTGTGTGCACGAACCCCCCGTTCAGCCCGACCGCTGCGCCTTATCCGGTAACTATCGTCTTGAGTCC
AACCCGGTAAGACACGACTTATCGCCACTGGCAGCAGCCACTGGTAACAGGATTAGCAGAGCGAGGTATG
TAGGCGGTGCTACAGAGTTCTTGAAGTGGTGGCCTAACTACGGCTACACTAGAAGGACAGTATTTGGTAT
CTGCGCTCTGCTGAAGCCAGTTACCTTCGGAAAAAGAGTTGGTAGCTCTTGATCCGGCAAACAAACCACC
GCTGGTAGCGGTGGTTTTTTTGTTTGCAAGCAGCAGATTACGCGCAGAAAAAAAGGATCTCAAGAAGATC
CTTTGATCTTTTCTACGGGGTCTGACGCTCAGTGGAACGAAAACTCACGTTAAGGGATTTTGGTCATGCC
CGGGTGCTTGGATTCTCACCAATAAAAAACGCCCGGCGGCAACCGAGCGTTCTGAACAAATCCAGATGGA
GTTCTGAGGTCATTACTGGATCTATCAACAGGAGTCCAAGCGGTACCGATATCAAATTACGCCCCGCCCT
GCCACTCATCGCAGTACTGTTGTAATTCATTAAGCATTCTGCCGACATGGAAGCCATCACAAACGGCATG
ATGAACCTGAATCGCCAGCGGCATCAGCACCTTGTCGCCTTGCGTATAATATTTGCCCATGGTGAAAACG
GGGGCGAAGAAGTTGTCCATATTGGCCACGTTTAAATCAAAACTGGTGAAACTCACCCAGGGATTGGCTG
AGACGAAAAACATATTCTCAATAAACCCTTTAGGGAAATAGGCCAGGTTTTCACCGTAACACGCCACATC
TTGCGAATATATGTGTAGAAACTGCCGGAAATCGTCGTGGTATTCACTCCAGAGCGATGAAAACGTTTCA
GTTTGCTCATGGAAAACGGTGTAACAAGGGTGAACACTATCCCATATCACCAGCTCACCGTCTTTCATTG
CCATACGAAATTCCGGATGAGCATTCATCAGGCGGGCAAGAATGTGAATAAAGGCCGGATAAAACTTGTG
CTTATTTTTCTTTACGGTCTTTAAAAAGGCCGTAATATCCAGCTGAACGGTCTGGTTATAGGTACATTGA
GCAACTGACTGAAATGCCTCAAAATGTTCTTTACGATGCCATTGGGATATATCAACGGTGGTATATCCAG
TGATTTTTTTCTCCATTTTAGCTTCCTTAGCTCCTGAAAATCTCGATAACTCAAAAAATACGCCCGGTAG
TGATCTTATTTCATTATGGTGAAAGTTGGAACCTCT
Features (pLannotate 1.2.2; 9 found; start..end, strand, type, name):
     65..87      +  promoter       J23119(SpeI) promoter (fragment): bacterial promoter (Registry of Standard Biological Parts BBa J23119) modified to end with an SpeI site
    236..910     +  CDS            mRFP1: mRFP1 is a basic (constitutively fluorescent) red fluorescent protein published in 2002, derived from Discosoma sp.. It is reported to be a somewhat slowly-maturing monomer with low acid sensitivity.
    958..1029    +  terminator     rrnB T1 terminator: transcription terminator T1 from the E. coli rrnB gene
   1045..1072    +  terminator     T7Te terminator: phage T7 early transcription terminator
   1114..1200    +  terminator     rrnB T1 terminator: Escherichia coli rrnB; transcription terminator T1 from the E. coli rrnB gene
   1365..1953    -  rep_origin     ori: high-copy-number ColE1/pMB1/pBR322/pUC origin of replication
   2042..2136    -  terminator     lambda t0 terminator: transcription terminator from phage lambda
   2160..2816    -  CDS            cat: CAT_ECOLX - Experimental evidence at protein level: Swiss-Prot protein existence level 1. This enzyme is an effector of chloramphenicol resistance in bacteria. From Escherichia coli. This protein is used as a marker in many commonly used cloning vectors, such as pACYC184.
   2817..13      -  promoter       cat promoter (across the origin): promoter of the E. coli cat gene encoding chloramphenicol acetyltransferase
