[The description below was written by a language model from this plasmid's Addgene catalogue record and pLannotate feature annotations shown in this document.]
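Description:
AEB-DNT3 is a small (about 2.9 kb) bacterial synthetic-biology plasmid built on the pFTV1 backbone, carrying a synthetic riboswitch that responds to 2,4-dinitrotoluene (DNT) and controls expression of a red fluorescent reporter. It is maintained in E. coli through a high-copy ColE1/pMB1-type origin of replication. Selection is with chloramphenicol, conferred by a cat (chloramphenicol acetyltransferase) gene driven by its own promoter and followed by a lambda t0 terminator. This marker cassette lies on the opposite strand from the reporter.

The payload is a single expression unit. The catalogue names its promoter AEB3, and the feature annotation detects a fragment matching the constitutive J23119 Registry promoter at the corresponding position, suggesting a sigma70-type constitutive promoter of that family. Between this promoter and the mRFP1 coding sequence lies an unannotated stretch of roughly 150 nt, which is where the DNT3 riboswitch would be expected to sit as a 5′ untranslated region, although the feature table does not mark it. According to the record, the riboswitch regulates the translation initiation rate of mRFP1, so ligand binding to the aptamer domain alters ribosome access to the start region and changes red fluorescence output. Downstream, rrnB T1 and T7Te terminators, with a second rrnB T1 copy, insulate the reporter from the rest of the plasmid.

The construct belongs to a study on automated, physics-based design of synthetic riboswitches from diverse RNA aptamers. It serves as a fluorescence-based readout for characterising DNT-dependent translational regulation in E. coli.
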