Addgene plasmid #63852: AEB-DNT3
Purpose: This pFTV1 vector containsa 2,4,dinitrotoluene (DNT) binding riboswitch, controlling the translation initaition rate of mRFP1 gene.
Depositing lab: Howard Salis. Depositing organization: Pennsylvania State University. Publication: Automated physics-based design of synthetic riboswitches from diverse RNA aptamers. Espah Borujeni A, Mishler DM, Wang J, Huso W, Salis HM. Nucleic Acids Res. 2015 Nov 30. pii: gkv1289. 10.1093/nar/gkv1289 PubMed 26621913.
Backbone
  Vector backbone: pFTV1
  Vector type: Synthetic Biology
Growth in bacteria
  Bacterial resistance: Chloramphenicol, 25 μg/mL
  Growth temperature: 37°C
  Growth strain: DH10B
  Copy number: High Copy
Gene/Insert
  Gene/Insert name: DNT3 DNT riboswitch
  Species: Synthetic
  Promoter: AEB3
  Cloning method: Restriction Enzyme; 5′ cloning site unknown (unknown if destroyed); 3′ cloning site unknown (unknown if destroyed)
  Sequencing primers: 5′ RNAde-BB-3 (tacggacgaccttcaccttc)
Terms and licenses: Academic/Nonprofit Terms; Industry Terms: Not Available to Industry
How to cite: AEB-DNT3 was a gift from Howard Salis (Addgene plasmid # 63852 ; http://n2t.net/addgene:63852 ; RRID:Addgene_63852)
