>Addgene plasmid #63852 | AEB-DNT3 | addgene partial sequence | sequence record 108493 | jkRFP-F 5'-tggtcactacgacgctgaag-3'
CCGACATCAAACTGGACATCACCTCCCACAACGAAGACTACACCATCGTTGAACAGTACGAACGTGCTGA
AGGTCGTCACTCCACCGGTGCTTAATAAGGCCGGCCGTGCTAGTGTAGATCGCTACTAGAGCCAGGCATC
AAATAAAACGAAAGGCTCAGTCGAAAGACTGGGCCTTTCGTTTTATCTGTTGTTTGTCGGTGAACGCTCT
CTACTAGAGTCACACTGGCTCACCTTCGGGTGGGCCTTTCTGCGTTTATACAATTGACTAGTCCAACTGC
AGAAAAGCGGCCGCGGCATCAAATAAAACGAAAGGCTCAGTCGAAAGACTGGGCCTTTCGTTTTATCTGT
TGTTTGTCGGTGAACGCTCTCCTGAGTAGGACAAATCCGCCGCCCTAGAGCATGCGCGTTCGGCTGCGGC
GAGCGGTATCAGCTCACTCAAAGGCGGTAATACGGTTATCCACAGAATCAGGGGATAACGCAGGAAAGAA
CATGTGAGCAAAAGGCCAGCAAAAGGCCAGGAACCGTAAAAAGGCCGCGTTGCTGGCGTTTTTCCATAGG
CTCCGCCCCCCTGACGAGCATCACAAAAATCGACGCTCAAGTCAGAGGTGGCGAAACCCGACAGGACTAT
AAAGATACCAGGCGTTTCCCCCTGGAAGCTCCCTCGTGCGCTCTCCTGTTCCGACCCTGCCGCTTACCGG
ATACCTGTCCGCCTTTCTCCCTTCGGGAAGCGTGGCGCTTTCTCATAGCTCACGCTGTAGGTATCTCAGT
TCGGTGTAGGTCGTTCGCTCCAAGCT
