>Addgene plasmid #63852 | AEB-DNT3 | addgene partial sequence | sequence record 108495 | jkRFP-R 5'-gctttggaaccgtactggaa-3'
TTTGGTAACTTTCAGTTTAGCGGTCTGGGTACCTTCGTACGGACGACCTTCACCTTCACCTTCGATTTCG
AACTCGTGACCGTTAACGGAACCTTCCATACGAACTTTGAAACGCATGAACTCTTTGATAACGTCTTCAG
AGCTCGCCATATTTGACCTCCTCTAGGTGCTACGACCCTTAGCCGGCGTGCTCCCGTAATACGGCCGGGG
GCGCACGTACCAGAGAATAGTCTACCACTTGTGTTATGGTACCGAGCTGGAAAGTAGTGCTAATTTAGCC
TCTAGAGCTAGCATAGTCCCTAGGACTGAGCTAGCTGTCAAGGATCCCCTAGGGAATTCCGCGCTCGAGG
ATATCTGGCGAAAATGAGACGTTGATCGGCACGTAAGAGGTTCCAACTTTCACCATAATGAAATAAGATC
ACTACCGGGCGTATTTTTTGAGTTATCGAGATTTTCAGGAGCTAAGGAAGCTAAAATGGAGAAAAAAATC
ACTGGATATACCACCGTTGATATATCCCAATGGCATCGTAAAGAACATTTTGAGGCATTTCAGTCAGTTG
CTCAATGTACCTATAACCAGACCGTTCAGCTGGATATTACGGCCTTTTTAAAGACCGTAAAGAAAAATAA
GCACAAGTTTTATCCGGCCTTTATTCACATTCTTGCCCGCCTGATGAATGCTCATCCGGAATTTCGTATG
GCAATGAAAGACGGTGAGCTGGTGATATGGGATAGTGTTCACCCTTGTTACACCG
